Addgene plasmid #232660: pXJ-His-PDCD1LG2
Purpose: transient expresses PD-L2 in mammalian cells
Depositing lab: Chen-Yang Shen. Depositing organization: Institute of Biomedical Sciences, Academia Sinica. Publication: Genetic insights into carbohydrate sulfotransferase 8 and its impact on the immunotherapy efficacy of cancer. Chou WC, Chen WT, Kuo CT, Chang YM, Lu YS, Li CW, Hung MC, Shen CY. Cell Rep. 2024 Jan 23;43(1):113641. doi: 10.1016/j.celrep.2023.113641. Epub 2023 Dec 30. PubMed 38165805.
Backbone
  Vector backbone: modified pXJ40
  Backbone size w/o insert (bp): 4616
  Vector type: Mammalian Expression
  Selectable markers: No mammalian selection marker
Growth in bacteria
  Bacterial resistance: Ampicillin, 100 μg/mL
  Growth temperature: 37°C
  Growth strain: DH5alpha
  Copy number: High Copy
Gene/Insert
  Gene/Insert name: PDCD1LG2 (alt names: PD-L2; B7DC)
  Species: H. sapiens (human)
  Insert size (bp): 825
  Entrez Gene: PDCD1LG2 (a.k.a. B7DC, Btdc, CD273, PD-L2, PDCD1L2, PDL2, bA574F11.2)
  Promoter: CMV
  Tag / fusion protein: His (C terminal on insert)
  Cloning method: Restriction Enzyme; 5′ cloning site BamHI (not destroyed); 3′ cloning site XhoI (not destroyed)
  Sequencing primers: 5′ Bglob-intron-F; 3′ SV40pA-R
Terms and licenses: Academic/Nonprofit Terms; Industry Terms: Not Available to Industry
How to cite: pXJ-His-PDCD1LG2 was a gift from Chen-Yang Shen (Addgene plasmid # 232660 ; http://n2t.net/addgene:232660 ; RRID:Addgene_232660)
