[The description below was written by a language model from this plasmid's Addgene catalogue record and pLannotate feature annotations shown in this document.]
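Description:
pXJ-His-PDCD1LG2 is a mammalian expression plasmid built on a modified pXJ40 backbone for transient production of human PD-L2 (PDCD1LG2, also called B7-DC or CD273), a ligand of the PD-1 immune checkpoint receptor. The sequenced plasmid is about 5.4 kb. It is propagated in E. coli through a high-copy ColE1/pUC-type origin and selected with ampicillin via the β-lactamase gene and its native promoter. An f1 phage origin is also present, along with short remnants of lacZα, rop and the pBR322 bom region left over from the vector's construction history. There is no mammalian selection marker, so the plasmid suits transient transfection rather than direct selection of stable lines.

The expression cassette is driven by the human cytomegalovirus immediate-early enhancer and promoter, followed by a rabbit β-globin intron, an element commonly included upstream of a coding sequence to improve transcript processing and expression. The PD-L2 open reading frame was inserted between BamHI and XhoI sites, both retained, and is followed at its C terminus by a histidine tag, which the feature annotation identifies as a 10xHis tag useful for immunodetection or metal-affinity purification. Downstream lie SV40-derived sequences (fragments of the small t intron and large T antigen region) and the SV40 polyadenylation signal, which terminates the transcript. A T7 promoter sits just after the tag in reverse orientation relative to the insert. A very short match to the SRα promoter between the CMV promoter and the intron is probably incidental.

The associated publication concerns carbohydrate sulfotransferase 8 and cancer immunotherapy efficacy, consistent with using the construct to express tagged PD-L2 in cultured mammalian cells.
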