Features (pLannotate 1.2.2; 18 found; start..end, strand, type, name):
      2..305     +  enhancer       CMV enhancer: human cytomegalovirus immediate early enhancer
    306..509     +  promoter       CMV promoter: human cytomegalovirus (CMV) immediate early promoter
    625..647     +  promoter       SRα promoter (fragment): hybrid promoter consisting of the SV40 early promoter plus part of the long terminal repeat of human T-lymphotrophic virus 1
    671..1243    +  intron         β-globin intron: intron from rabbit β-globin gene
   1336..2154    +  CDS            PDCD1LG2: PD1L2_HUMAN - Also known as B7DC, CD273, PDCD1L2, PDL2. Experimental evidence at protein level: Swiss-Prot protein existence level 1. Involved in the costimulatory signal, essential for T-cell proliferation and IFNG production in a PDCD1-independent manner. Interaction with PDCD1 inhibits T-cell proliferation by blocking cell cycle progression and cytokine production (By similarity). From Homo sapiens (Human).
   2161..2190    +  CDS            10xHis: 10xHis affinity tag
   2219..2237    -  promoter       T7 promoter: promoter for bacteriophage T7 RNA polymerase
   2247..2286    +  CDS            lacZα (fragment): LacZα fragment of β-galactosidase; lacZ fragment
   2296..2351    +  intron         small t intron (fragment): SV40 (simian virus 40) small t antigen intron
   2351..2488    +  CDS            large T antigen (fragment): large T antigen from SV40 (simian virus 40)
   2511..2632    +  polyA_signal   SV40 poly(A) signal: SV40 polyadenylation signal
   2831..3419    -  rep_origin     ori: high-copy-number ColE1/pMB1/pBR322/pUC origin of replication
   3590..4450    -  CDS            AmpR: β-lactamase; bla; confers resistance to ampicillin, carbenicillin, and related antibiotics
   4451..4555    -  promoter       AmpR promoter: bla
   4650..4685    +  CDS            rop (fragment): Rop protein, which maintains plasmids at low copy number; rop
   4787..4886    +  misc_feature   bom (fragment): basis of mobility region from pBR322
   4914..5342    -  rep_origin     f1 ori (sequence partly withheld): f1 bacteriophage origin of replication; arrow indicates direction of (+) strand synthesis
   5346..5414    -  CDS            lacZα (fragment): LacZα fragment of β-galactosidase; lacZ fragment
>Addgene plasmid #232660 | pXJ-His-PDCD1LG2 | addgene full sequence | sequence record 464233 | Addgene NGS Result
CCGTTACATAACTTACGGTAAATGGCCCGCCTGGCTGACCGCCCAACGACCCCCGCCCATTGACGTCAAT
AATGACGTATGTTCCCATAGTAACGCCAATAGGGACTTTCCATTGACGTCAATGGGTGGAGTATTTACGG
TAAACTGCCCACTTGGCAGTACATCAAGTGTATCATATGCCAAGTACGCCCCCTATTGACGTCAATGACG
GTAAATGGCCCGCCTGGCATTATGCCCAGTACATGACCTTATGGGACTTTCCTACTTGGCAGTACATCTA
CGTATTAGTCATCGCTATTACCATGGTGATGCGGTTTTGGCAGTACATCAATGGGCGTGGATAGCGGTTT
GACTCACGGGGATTTCCAAGTCTCCACCCCATTGACGTCAATGGGAGTTTGTTTTGGCACCAAAATCAAC
GGGACTTTCCAAAATGTCGTAACAACTCCGCCCCATTGACGCAAATGGGCGGTAGGCGTGTACGGTGGGA
GGTCTATATAAGCAGAGCTCGTTTAGTGAACCGTCAGATCGCCTGGAGACGCCATCCACGCTGTTTTGAC
CTCCATAGAAGACACCGGGACCGATCCAGCCTCCGCGGCCGGGAACGGTGCATTGGAACGGACCCCTAGG
CTTTTGCAAAAAGCTCCGGATCGATCCTGAGAACTTCAGGGTGAGTTTGGGGACCCTTGATTGTTCTTTC
TTTTTCGCTATTGTAAAATTCATGTTATATGGAGGGGGCAAAGTTTTCAGGGTGTTGTTTAGAATGGGAA
GATGTCCCTTGTATCACCATGGACCCTCATGATAATTTTGTTTCTTTCACTTTCTACTCTGTTGACAACC
ATTGTCTCCTCTTATTTTCTTTTCATTTTCTGTAACTTTTTCGTTAAACTTTAGCTTGCATTTGTAACGA
ATTTTTAAATTCACTTTTGTTTATTTGTCAGATTGTAAGTACTTTCTCTAATCACTTTTTTTTCAAGGCA
ATCAGGGTATATTATATTGTACTTCAGCACAGTTTTAGAGAACAATTGTTATAATTAAATGATAAGGTAG
AATATTTCTGCATATAAATTCTGGCTGGCGTGGAAATATTCTTATTGGTAGAAACAACTACATCCTGGTC
ATCATCCTGCCTTTCTCTTTATGGTTACAATGATATACACTGTTTGAGATGAGGATAAAATACTCTGAGT
CCAAACCGGGCCCCTCTGCTAACCATGTTCATGCCTTCTTCTTTTTCCTACAGCTCCTGGGCAACGTGCT
GGTTATTGTGCTGTCTCATCATTTTGGCAAAGAATTGTAATACGACTCACTAAGGGCGGCCGCGGATCCG
CCACCATGATCTTCCTCCTGCTAATGTTGAGCCTGGAATTGCAGCTTCACCAGATAGCAGCTTTATTCAC
AGTGACAGTCCCTAAGGAACTGTACATAATAGAGCATGGCAGCAATGTGACCCTGGAATGCAACTTTGAC
ACTGGAAGTCATGTGAACCTTGGAGCAATAACAGCCAGTTTGCAAAAGGTGGAAAATGATACATCCCCAC
ACCGTGAAAGAGCCACTTTGCTGGAGGAGCAGCTGCCCCTAGGGAAGGCCTCGTTCCACATACCTCAAGT
CCAAGTGAGGGACGAAGGACAGTACCAATGCATAATCATCTATGGGGTCGCCTGGGACTACAAGTACCTG
ACTCTGAAAGTCAAAGCTTCCTACAGGAAAATAAACACTCACATCCTAAAGGTTCCAGAAACAGATGAGG
TAGAGCTCACCTGCCAGGCTACAGGTTATCCTCTGGCAGAAGTATCCTGGCCAAACGTCAGCGTTCCTGC
CAACACCAGCCACTCCAGGACCCCTGAAGGCCTCTACCAGGTCACCAGTGTTCTGCGCCTAAAGCCACCC
CCTGGCAGAAACTTCAGCTGTGTGTTCTGGAATACTCACGTGAGGGAACTTACTTTGGCCAGCATTGACC
TTCAAAGTCAGATGGAACCCAGGACCCATCCAACTTGGCTGCTTCACATTTTCATCCCCTCCTGCATCAT
TGCTTTCATTTTCATAGCCACAGTGATAGCCCTAAGAAAACAACTCTGTCAAAAGCTGTATTCTTCAAAA
GACACAACAAAAAGACCTGTCACCACAACAAAGAGGGAAGTGAACAGTGCTATCCTCGAGCACCATCACC
ATCACCATCACCATCACCATTAGTACCAGGTAAGTGTACCCAATTCGCCCTATAGTGAGTCGTATTACAA
TTCACTCGATCGCCCTTCCCAACAGTTGCGCAGCCTGAATGGCGAATGGAGATCCAATTTTTAAGTGTAT
AATGTGTTAAACTACTGATTCTAATTGTTTGTGTATTTTAGATTCACAGTCCCAAGGCTCATTTCAGGCC
CCTCAGTCCTCACAGTCTGTTCATGATCATAATCAGCCATACCACATTTGTAGAGGTTTTACTTGCTTTA
AAAAACCTCCCACACCTCCCCCTGAACCTGAAACATAAAATGAATGCAATTGTTGTTGTTAACTTGTTTA
TTGCAGCTTATAATGGTTACAAATAAAGCAATAGCATCACAAATTTCACAAATAAAGCATTTTTTTCACT
GCATTCTAGTTGTGGTTTGTCCAAACTCATCAATGTATCTTAACGCGCGACTCTAGACTCTTCCGCTTCC
TCGCTCACTGACTCGCTGCGCTCGGTCGTTCGGCTGCGGCGAGCGGTATCAGCTCACTCAAAGGCGGTAA
TACGGTTATCCACAGAATCAGGGGATAACGCAGGAAAGAACATGTGAGCAAAAGGCCAGCAAAAGGCCAG
GAACCGTAAAAAGGCCGCGTTGCTGGCGTTTTTCCATAGGCTCCGCCCCCCTGACGAGCATCACAAAAAT
CGACGCTCAAGTCAGAGGTGGCGAAACCCGACAGGACTATAAAGATACCAGGCGTTTCCCCCTGGAAGCT
CCCTCGTGCGCTCTCCTGTTCCGACCCTGCCGCTTACCGGATACCTGTCCGCCTTTCTCCCTTCGGGAAG
CGTGGCGCTTTCTCATAGCTCACGCTGTAGGTATCTCAGTTCGGTGTAGGTCGTTCGCTCCAAGCTGGGC
TGTGTGCACGAACCCCCCGTTCAGCCCGACCGCTGCGCCTTATCCGGTAACTATCGTCTTGAGTCCAACC
CGGTAAGACACGACTTATCGCCACTGGCAGCAGCCACTGGTAACAGGATTAGCAGAGCGAGGTATGTAGG
CGGTGCTACAGAGTTCTTGAAGTGGTGGCCTAACTACGGCTACACTAGAAGAACAGTATTTGGTATCTGC
GCTCTGCTGAAGCCAGTTACCTTCGGAAAAAGAGTTGGTAGCTCTTGATCCGGCAAACAAACCACCGCTG
GTAGCGGTGGTTTTTTTGTTTGCAAGCAGCAGATTACGCGCAGAAAAAAAGGATCTCAAGAAGATCCTTT
GATCTTTTCTACGGGGTCTGACGCTCAGTGGAACGAAAACTCACGTTAAGGGATTTTGGTCATGAGATTA
TCAAAAAGGATCTTCACCTAGATCCTTTTAAATTAAAAATGAAGTTTTAAATCAATCTAAAGTATATATG
AGTAAACTTGGTCTGACAGTTACCAATGCTTAATCAGTGAGGCACCTATCTCAGCGATCTGTCTATTTCG
TTCATCCATAGTTGCCTGACTCCCCGTCGTGTAGATAACTACGATACGGGAGGGCTTACCATCTGGCCCC
AGTGCTGCAATGATACCGCGAGACCCACGCTCACCGGCTCCAGATTTATCAGCAATAAACCAGCCAGCCG
GAAGGGCCGAGCGCAGAAGTGGTCCTGCAACTTTATCCGCCTCCATCCAGTCTATTAATTGTTGCCGGGA
AGCTAGAGTAAGTAGTTCGCCAGTTAATAGTTTGCGCAACGTTGTTGCCATTGCTACAGGCATCGTGGTG
TCACGCTCGTCGTTTGGTATGGCTTCATTCAGCTCCGGTTCCCAACGATCAAGGCGAGTTACATGATCCC
CCATGTTGTGCAAAAAAGCGGTTAGCTCCTTCGGTCCTCCGATCGTTGTCAGAAGTAAGTTGGCCGCAGT
GTTATCACTCATGGTTATGGCAGCACTGCATAATTCTCTTACTGTCATGCCATCCGTAAGATGCTTTTCT
GTGACTGGTGAGTACTCAACCAAGTCATTCTGAGAATAGTGTATGCGGCGACCGAGTTGCTCTTGCCCGG
CGTCAATACGGGATAATACCGCGCCACATAGCAGAACTTTAAAAGTGCTCATCATTGGAAAACGTTCTTC
GGGGCGAAAACTCTCAAGGATCTTACCGCTGTTGAGATCCAGTTCGATGTAACCCACTCGTGCACCCAAC
TGATCTTCAGCATCTTTTACTTTCACCAGCGTTTCTGGGTGAGCAAAAACAGGAAGGCAAAATGCCGCAA
AAAAGGGAATAAGGGCGACACGGAAATGTTGAATACTCATACTCTTCCTTTTTCAATATTATTGAAGCAT
TTATCAGGGTTATTGTCTCATGAGCGGATACATATTTGAATGTATTTAGAAAAATAAACAAATAGGGGTT
CCGCGCACATTTCCCCGAAAAGTGCCACCTGACGTCTAAGAAACCATTATTATCATGACATTAACCTATA
AAAATAGGCGTATCACGAGGCCCTTTCGTCTCGCGCGTTTCGGTGATGACGGTGAAAACCTCTGACACAT
GCAGCTCCCGGAGACGGTCACAGCTTGTCTGTAAGCGGATGCCGGGAGCAGACAAGCCCGTCAGGGCGCG
TCAGCGGGTGTTGGCGGGTGTCGGGGCTGGCTTAACTATGCGGCATCAGAGCAGATTGTACTGAGAGTGC
ACCATATGCGGTGTGAAATACCGCACAGATGCGTAAGGAGAAAATACCGCATCAGGAAATTGTAAGCGTT
AATATTTTGTTAAAATTCGCGTTAAATTTTTGTTAAATCAGCTCATTTTTTAACCAATAGGCCGAAATCG
GCAAAATCCCTTATAAATCAAAAGAATAGACCGAGATAGGGT
[37 nt withheld, positions 5013-5049]
AAAGAACGTGGACTCCAACGTCAAAGG
[49 nt withheld, positions 5077-5125]
T
[91 nt withheld, positions 5127-5217]
G
[124 nt withheld, positions 5219-5342]
CCATTCGCCATTCAGGCTGCGCAACTGTTGGGAAGGGCGATCGGTGCGGGCCTCTTCGCTATTACGCCAG
CTAGAGT
